Addgene plasmid #240059: pIDTsmart-RC2-delVP1-VP1-454TAG
Purpose: Express AAV2 capsid with ncAA mutant at site 454 of VP1
Depositing lab: Abhishek Chatterjee. Depositing organization: Boston College. Publication: Precise Manipulation of the Site and Stoichiometry of Capsid Modification Enables Optimization of Functional Adeno-Associated Virus Conjugates. Erickson SB, Pham Q, Cao X, Glicksman J, Kelemen RE, Shahraeini SS, Bodkin S, Kiyam Z, Chatterjee A. Bioconjug Chem. 2024 Jan 17;35(1):64-71. doi: 10.1021/acs.bioconjchem.3c00411. Epub 2023 Dec 16. PubMed 38103182.
Backbone
  Vector backbone: pIDTsmart
  Vector type: Mammalian Expression, AAV
Growth in bacteria
  Bacterial resistance: Kanamycin, 50 μg/mL
  Growth temperature: 37°C
  Growth strain: NEB Stable
  Copy number: High Copy
Gene/Insert 1
  Gene/Insert name: RC2-DelVP1
  Species: H. sapiens (human)
  Insert size (bp): 4088
Gene/Insert 2
  Gene/Insert name: VP1-454-TAG
Terms and licenses: Academic/Nonprofit Terms; Industry Terms: Not Available to Industry
How to cite: pIDTsmart-RC2-delVP1-VP1-454TAG was a gift from Abhishek Chatterjee (Addgene plasmid # 240059 ; http://n2t.net/addgene:240059 ; RRID:Addgene_240059)
