[The description below was written by a language model from this plasmid's Addgene catalogue record and pLannotate feature annotations shown in this document.]
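Description:
pIDTsmart-RC2-delVP1-VP1-454TAG is a 9.7 kb AAV2 Rep/Cap packaging plasmid built on the pIDTsmart cloning backbone and intended for transfection into mammalian producer cells. In bacteria it is maintained as a high-copy plasmid through a ColE1/pUC-type origin and selected with kanamycin via an aph(3')-Ia gene driven by the cat promoter. The bacterial module is insulated by tonB, T7Te and T3Te transcription terminators. Residual lacZα and multiple-cloning-site fragments and a single FRT site flank the first insert and appear to be carry-over from earlier cloning steps.

The payload consists of two separate capsid-encoding units. The first, RC2-DelVP1 (about 4.1 kb), is an AAV2 rep-cap segment in which the annotation detects Rep52 followed by the full-length cap reading frame. As the name indicates, VP1 expression from this copy has been eliminated, so it should supply the Rep functions together with wild-type VP2 and VP3; the record does not state the exact mutation used, nor which promoters drive this segment. The record lists human as the insert species, although the annotated proteins are from AAV2. The second unit places another AAV2 cap reading frame under the CMV enhancer/promoter (with a T7 promoter just upstream) and carries an amber TAG stop codon at position 454.

With a suitable suppressor tRNA/aminoacyl-tRNA synthetase pair and noncanonical amino acid, which this plasmid does not annotate, the TAG codon is read through and the noncanonical residue is installed. Splitting VP1 from VP2/VP3 is meant to confine the modification to the minor VP1 subunit. This controls both the site and the number of chemical handles per capsid for making defined AAV conjugates.
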