Features (pLannotate 1.2.2; 17 found; start..end, strand, type, name):
      5..22      -  CDS            lacZα (fragment): LacZα fragment of β-galactosidase; lacZ fragment
    196..227     +  misc_feature   MCS (fragment): pBluescript multiple cloning site
    235..282     +  protein_bind   FRT: FLP-mediated recombination occurs in the 8-bp core sequence TCTAGAAA (Turan and Bode, 2011). FLP recombinase from the Saccharomyces cerevisiae 2μ plasmid
    972..2162    +  CDS            Rep52: REP52_AAV2S - Experimental evidence at protein level: Swiss-Prot protein existence level 1. Plays a critical role during packaging of viral DNA into empty capsids, where they are thought to be part of the packaging motor complex. The single stranded genomic DNA is packaged in a 3' to 5' direction and requires the association between viral DNA and Rep40. Regulates host PKA activity by interacting with host PRKX as a mechanism to interfere with helper virus propagation and to promote its own replication. From Adeno-associated virus 2 (isolate Srivastava/1982) (AAV-2).
   2182..4386    +  CDS            VP1 (sequence partly withheld): CAPSD_AAV2S - Experimental evidence at protein level: Swiss-Prot protein existence level 1. Capsid protein self-assembles to form an icosahedral capsid with a T=1 symmetry, about 22 nm in diameter, and consisting of 60 copies of three size variants of the capsid protein VP1, VP2 and VP3 which differ in their N-terminus. The capsid encapsulates the genomic ssDNA. Binds to host cell heparan sulfate and uses host ITGA5-ITGB1 as coreceptor on the cell surface to provide virion attachment to target cell. This attachment induces virion internalization predominantly through clathrin-dependent endocyt
   4715..4845    +  CDS            lacZα (fragment): LacZα fragment of β-galactosidase; lacZ fragment
   4917..5296    +  enhancer       CMV enhancer: human cytomegalovirus immediate early enhancer
   5297..5500    +  promoter       CMV promoter: human cytomegalovirus (CMV) immediate early promoter
   5496..5529    +  LTR            5' LTR (truncated) (fragment): truncated 5' long terminal repeat (LTR) from HIV-1
   5545..5563    +  promoter       T7 promoter: promoter for bacteriophage T7 RNA polymerase
   5583..7787    +  CDS            VP1 (sequence partly withheld): CAPSD_AAV2S - Experimental evidence at protein level: Swiss-Prot protein existence level 1. Capsid protein self-assembles to form an icosahedral capsid with a T=1 symmetry, about 22 nm in diameter, and consisting of 60 copies of three size variants of the capsid protein VP1, VP2 and VP3 which differ in their N-terminus. The capsid encapsulates the genomic ssDNA. Binds to host cell heparan sulfate and uses host ITGA5-ITGB1 as coreceptor on the cell surface to provide virion attachment to target cell. This attachment induces virion internalization predominantly through clathrin-dependent endocyt
   8109..8140    +  terminator     tonB terminator: bidirectional E. coli tonB-P14 transcription terminator
   8141..8243    +  promoter       cat promoter: promoter of the E. coli cat gene encoding chloramphenicol acetyltransferase
   8244..9059    +  CDS            KanR: aminoglycoside phosphotransferase; aph(3')-Ia; confers resistance to kanamycin in bacteria or G418 (Geneticin®) in eukaryotes
   9083..9110    +  terminator     T7Te terminator: phage T7 early transcription terminator
   9122..9709    -  rep_origin     ori: high-copy-number ColE1/pMB1/pBR322/pUC origin of replication
   9731..6       -  terminator     T3Te terminator (fragment) (across the origin): phage T3 early transcription terminator
>Addgene plasmid #240059 | pIDTsmart-RC2-delVP1-VP1-454TAG | addgene full sequence | sequence record 477385 | Addgene NGS Result
CCCGTGTAAAACGACGGCCAGTTTATCTAGTCAGCTTGATTCTAGCTGATCGTGGACCGGAAGGTGAGCC
AGTGAGTTGATTGCAGTCCAGTTACGCTGGAGTCTGAGGCTCGTCCTGAATGATATGCGACCGCCGGAGG
GTTGCGTTTGAGACGGGCGACAGATCCAGTCGCGCTGCTCTCGTCGATCCGCTAGGGCGGCCGCTCTAGA
ACTAGTGGATCCCCCGGAAGATCAGAAGTTCCTATTCCGAAGTTCCTATTCTCTAGAAAGTATAGGAACT
TCTGATCTGCGCAGCCGCCATGCCGGGGTTTTACGAGATTGTGATTAAGGTCCCCAGCGACCTTGACGAG
CATCTGCCCGGCATTTCTGACAGCTTTGTGAACTGGGTGGCCGAGAAGGAATGGGAGTTGCCGCCAGATT
CTGACATGGATCTGAATCTGATTGAGCAGGCACCCCTGACCGTGGCCGAGAAGCTGCAGCGCGACTTTCT
GACGGAATGGCGCCGTGTGAGTAAGGCCCCGGAGGCCCTTTTCTTTGTGCAATTTGAGAAGGGAGAGAGC
TACTTCCACATGCACGTGCTCGTGGAAACCACCGGGGTGAAATCCATGGTTTTGGGACGTTTCCTGAGTC
AGATTCGCGAAAAACTGATTCAGAGAATTTACCGCGGGATCGAGCCGACTTTGCCAAACTGGTTCGCGGT
CACAAAGACCAGAAATGGCGCCGGAGGCGGGAACAAGGTGGTGGATGAGTGCTACATCCCCAATTACTTG
CTCCCCAAAACCCAGCCTGAGCTCCAGTGGGCGTGGACTAATATGGAACAGTATTTAAGCGCCTGTTTGA
ATCTCACGGAGCGTAAACGGTTGGTGGCGCAGCATCTGACGCACGTGTCGCAGACGCAGGAGCAGAACAA
AGAGAATCAGAATCCCAATTCTGATGCGCCGGTGATCAGATCAAAAACTTCAGCCAGGTACATGGAGCTG
GTCGGGTGGCTCGTGGACAAGGGGATTACCTCGGAGAAGCAGTGGATCCAGGAGGACCAGGCCTCATACA
TCTCCTTCAATGCGGCCTCCAACTCGCGGTCCCAAATCAAGGCTGCCTTGGACAATGCGGGAAAGATTAT
GAGCCTGACTAAAACCGCCCCCGACTACCTGGTGGGCCAGCAGCCCGTGGAGGACATTTCCAGCAATCGG
ATTTATAAAATTTTGGAACTAAACGGGTACGATCCCCAATATGCGGCTTCCGTCTTTCTGGGATGGGCCA
CGAAAAAGTTCGGCAAGAGGAACACCATCTGGCTGTTTGGGCCTGCAACTACCGGGAAGACCAACATCGC
GGAGGCCATAGCCCACACTGTGCCCTTCTACGGGTGCGTAAACTGGACCAATGAGAACTTTCCCTTCAAC
GACTGTGTCGACAAGATGGTGATCTGGTGGGAGGAGGGGAAGATGACCGCCAAGGTCGTGGAGTCGGCCA
AAGCCATTCTCGGAGGAAGCAAGGTGCGCGTGGACCAGAAATGCAAGTCCTCGGCCCAGATAGACCCGAC
TCCCGTGATCGTCACCTCCAACACCAACATGTGCGCCGTGATTGACGGGAACTCAACGACCTTCGAACAC
CAGCAGCCGTTGCAAGACCGGATGTTCAAATTTGAACTCACCCGCCGTCTGGATCATGACTTTGGGAAGG
TCACCAAGCAGGAAGTCAAAGACTTTTTCCGGTGGGCAAAGGATCACGTGGTTGAGGTGGAGCATGAATT
CTACGTCAAAAAGGGTGGAGCCAAGAAAAGACCCGCCCCCAGTGACGCAGATATAAGTGAGCCCAAACGG
GTGCGCGAGTCAGTTGCGCAGCCATCGACGTCAGACGCGGAAGCTTCGATCAACTACGCAGACAGGTACC
AAAACAAATGTTCTCGTCACGTGGGCATGAATCTGATGCTGTTTCCCTGCAGACAATGCGAGAGAATGAA
TCAGAATTCAAATATCTGCTTCACTCACGGACAGAAAGACTGTTTAGAGTGCTTTCCCGTGTCAGAATCT
CAACCCGTTTCTGTCGTCAAAAAGGCGTATCAGAAACTGTGCTACATTCATCATATCATGGGAAAGGTGC
CAGACGCTTGCACTGCCTGCGATCTGGTCAATGTGGATTTGGATGACTGCATCTTTGAACAATAAATGAT
TTAAATCAGGTCTCGCTGCCGATGGTTATCTTCCAGATTGGCTCGAGGACACTCTCTCTGAAGGAATAAG
ACAGTGGTGGAAGCTCAAACCTGGCCCACCACCACCAAAGCCCGCAGAGCGGCATAAGGACGACAGCAGG
GGTCTTGTGCTTCCTGGGTACAAGTACCTCGGACCCTTCAACGGACTCGACAAGGGAGAGCCGGTCAACG
AGGCAGACGCCGCGGCCCTCGAGCACGACAAAGCCTACGACCGGCAGCTCGACAGCGGAGACAACCCGTA
CCTCAAGTACAACCACGCCGACGCGGAGTTTCAGGAGCGCCTTAAAGAAGATACGTCTTTTGGGGGCAAC
CTCGGACGAGCAGTCTTCCAGGCGAAAAAGAGGGTTCTTGAACCTCTGGGCCTGGTTGAGGAACCTGTTA
AGACGGCTCCGGGAAAAAAGAGGCCGGTAGAGCACTCTCCTGTGGAGCCAGACTCCTCCTCGGGAACCGG
AAAGGCGGGCCAGCAGCCTGCAAGAAAAAGATTGAATTTTGGTCAGACTG
[609 nt withheld, positions 2711-3319]
TGAACAACGGGAGTCAGGCAGTAGGACGCTCTTCATTTTACTGCCTGGAGTACTTTCCTTCTCAGATGCT
GCGTACCGGAAACAACTTTACCTTCAGCTACACTTTTGAGGACGTTCCTTTCCACAGCAGCTACGCTCAC
AGCCAGAGTCTGGACCGTCTCATGAATCCTCTCATCGACCAGTACCTGTATTACTTGAGCAGAACAAACA
CTCCAAGTGGAACCACCACGCAGTCAAGGCTTCAGTTTTCTCAGGCCGGAGCGAGTGACATTCGGGACCA
GTCTAGGAACTGGCTTCCTGGACCCTGTTACCGCCAGCAGCGAGTATCAAAGACATCTGCGGATAACAAC
AACAGTGAATACTCGTGGACTGGAGCTACCAAGTACCACCTCAATGGCAGAGACTCTCTGGTGAATCCGG
GCCCGGCCATGGCAAGCCACAAGGACGATGAAGAAAAGTTTTTTCCTCAGAGCGGGGTTCTCATCTTTGG
GAAGCAAGGCTCAGAGAAAACAAATGTGGACATTGAAAAGGTCATGATTACAGACGAAGAGGAAATCAGG
ACAACCAATCCCGTGGCTACGGAGCAGTATGGTTCTGTATCTACCAACCTCCAGAGAGGCAACAGACAAG
CAGCTACCGCAGATGTCAACACACAAGGCGTTCTTCCAGGCATGGTCTGGCAGGACAGAGATGTGTACCT
TCAGGGGCCCATCTGGGCAAAGATTCCACACACGGACGGACATTTTCACCCCTCTCCCCTCATGGGTGGA
TTCGGACTTAAACACCCTCCTCCACAGATTCTCATCAAGAACACCCCGGTACCTGCGAATCCTTCGACCA
CCTTCAGTGCGGCAAAGTTTGCTTCCTTCATCACACAGTACTCCACGGGACAGGTCAGCGTGGAGATCGA
GTGGGAGCTGCAGAAGGAAAACAGCAAACGCTGGAATCCCGAAATTCAGTACACTTCCAACTACAACAAG
TCTGTTAATGTGGACTTTACTGTGGACACTAATGGCGTGTATTCAGAGCCTCGCCCCATTGGCACCAGAT
ACCTGACTCGTAATCTGTAATTGCTTGTTAATCAATAAACCGTTTAATTCGTTTCAGTTGAACTTTGGTC
TCTGCGTATTTCTTTCTTATCTAGTTTCCATGGCTACGTAGATAAGTAGCATGGCGGGTTAATCATTAAC
TACAGCCCGGGCGTTTAAACAGCGGGCGGAGGGGTGGAGTCGTGACGTGAATTACGTCATAGGGTTAGGG
AGGTCCTGTATTAGAGGTCACGTGAGTGTTTTGCGACATTTTGCGACACCATGTGGTCTCGCTGGGGGGG
GGGGCCCGAGTGAGCACGCAGGGTCTCCATTTTGAAGCGGGAGGTTTGAACGAGCGCTGGCGCGCTCACT
GGCCGTCGTTTTACAACGTCGTGACTGGGAAAACCCTGGCGTTACCCAACTTAATCGCCTTGCAGCACAT
CCCCCTTTCGCCAGCTGGCGTAATAGCGAAGAGGCCCGCACCGATCGCCCTTCCCATGCATCGGCCGCAA
ATACCTGCAGGATCCGTTTTGCGCTGCTTCGCGATGTACGGGCCAGATATACGCGTTGACATTGATTATT
GACTAGTTATTAATAGTAATCAATTACGGGGTCATTAGTTCATAGCCCATATATGGAGTTCCGCGTTACA
TAACTTACGGTAAATGGCCCGCCTGGCTGACCGCCCAACGACCCCCGCCCATTGACGTCAATAATGACGT
ATGTTCCCATAGTAACGCCAATAGGGACTTTCCATTGACGTCAATGGGTGGAGTATTTACGGTAAACTGC
CCACTTGGCAGTACATCAAGTGTATCATATGCCAAGTACGCCCCCTATTGACGTCAATGACGGTAAATGG
CCCGCCTGGCATTATGCCCAGTACATGACCTTATGGGACTTTCCTACTTGGCAGTACATCTACGTATTAG
TCATCGCTATTACCATGGTGATGCGGTTTTGGCAGTACATCAATGGGCGTGGATAGCGGTTTGACTCACG
GGGATTTCCAAGTCTCCACCCCATTGACGTCAATGGGAGTTTGTTTTGGCACCAAAATCAACGGGACTTT
CCAAAATGTCGTAACAACTCCGCCCCATTGACGCAAATGGGCGGTAGGCGTGTACGGTGGGAGGTCTATA
TAAGCAGAGCTCTCTGGCTAACTAGAGAACCCACTGCTTACTGGCTTATCGAAATTAATACGACTCACTA
TAGGGAGACCCAAGCTGGCTAGCATGGCTGCCGATGGTTATCTTCCAGATTGGCTCGAGGACACTCTCTC
TGAAGGAATAAGACAGTGGTGGAAGCTCAAACCTGGCCCACCACCACCAAAGCCCGCAGAGCGGCATAAG
GACGACAGCAGGGGTCTTGTGCTTCCTGGGTACAAGTACCTCGGACCCTTCAACGGACTCGACAAGGGAG
AGCCGGTCAACGAGGCAGACGCCGCGGCCCTCGAGCACGACAAAGCCTACGACCGGCAGCTCGACAGCGG
AGACAACCCGTACCTCAAGTACAACCACGCCGACGCGGAGTTTCAGGAGCGCCTTAAAGAAGATACGTCT
TTTGGGGGCAACCTCGGACGAGCAGTCTTCCAGGCGAAAAAGAGGGTTCTTGAACCTCTGGGCCTGGTTG
AGGAACCTGTTAAGACCGCTCCGGGAAAAAAGAGGCCGGTAGAGCACTCTCCTGTGGAGCCAGACTCCTC
CTCGGGAACCGGAAAGGCGGGCCAGCAGCCTGCAAGAAAAAGATTGAATTTTGGTCAGACTG
[64 nt withheld, positions 6112-6175]
CGGAACTAATACCCTCGCTACAGGCAGTGGCGCACCACTC
[69 nt withheld, positions 6216-6284]
CTC
[433 nt withheld, positions 6288-6720]
TGAACAACGGGAGTCAGGCAGTAGGACGCTCTTCATTTTACTGCCTGGAGTACTTTCCTTCTCAGATGCT
GCGTACCGGAAACAACTTTACCTTCAGCTACACTTTTGAGGACGTTCCTTTCCACAGCAGCTACGCTCAC
AGCCAGAGTCTGGACCGTCTCATGAATCCTCTCATCGACCAGTACCTGTATTACTTGAGCAGAACAAACA
CTCCAAGTGGATAGACCACGCAGTCAAGGCTTCAGTTTTCTCAGGCCGGAGCGAGTGACATTCGGGACCA
GTCTAGGAACTGGCTTCCTGGACCCTGTTACCGCCAGCAGCGAGTATCAAAGACATCTGCGGATAACAAC
AACAGTGAATACTCGTGGACTGGAGCTACCAAGTACCACCTCAATGGCAGAGACTCTCTGGTGAATCCGG
GCCCGGCCATGGCAAGCCACAAGGACGATGAAGAAAAGTTTTTTCCTCAGAGCGGGGTTCTCATCTTTGG
GAAGCAAGGCTCAGAGAAAACAAATGTGGACATTGAAAAGGTCATGATTACAGACGAAGAGGAAATCAGG
ACAACCAATCCCGTGGCTACGGAGCAGTATGGTTCTGTATCTACCAACCTCCAGAGAGGCAACAGACAAG
CAGCTACCGCAGATGTCAACACACAAGGCGTTCTTCCAGGCATGGTCTGGCAGGACAGAGATGTGTACCT
TCAGGGGCCCATCTGGGCAAAGATTCCACACACGGACGGACATTTTCACCCCTCTCCCCTCATGGGTGGA
TTCGGACTTAAACACCCTCCTCCACAGATTCTCATCAAGAACACCCCGGTACCTGCGAATCCTTCGACCA
CCTTCAGTGCGGCAAAGTTTGCTTCCTTCATCACACAGTACTCCACGGGACAGGTCAGCGTGGAGATCGA
GTGGGAGCTGCAGAAGGAAAACAGCAAACGCTGGAATCCCGAAATTCAGTACACTTCCAACTACAACAAG
TCTGTTAATGTGGACTTTACTGTGGACACTAATGGCGTGTATTCAGAGCCTCGCCCCATTGGCACCAGAT
ACCTGACTCGTAATCTGTAATTGCTTGTTAATCAATAAACCGTTTAATTCGTTTCAGTTGAACTTTGGTC
TCTGCGTATTTCTTTCTTATCTAGTTTCCATGGCTACGTAGATAAGTAGCATGGCGGGTTAATCATTAAC
TACAGCCCTAGGGGTGCGAGCGGATCGAGCAGTGTCGATCACTACTGGACCGCGAGCTGTGCTGCGACCC
GTGATCTTACGGCATTATACGTATGATCGGTCCACGATCAGCTAGATTATCTAGTCAGCTTGATGTCATA
GCTGTTTCCTGAGGCTCAATACTGACCATTTAAATCATACCTGACCTCCATAGCAGAAAGTCAAAAGCCT
CCGACCGGAGGCTTTTGACTTGATCGGCACGTAAGAGGTTCCAACTTTCACCATAATGAAATAAGATCAC
TACCGGGCGTATTTTTTGAGTTATCGAGATTTTCAGGAGCTAAGGAAGCTAAAATGAGCCATATTCAACG
GGAAACGTCTTGCTTGAAGCCGCGATTAAATTCCAACATGGATGCTGATTTATATGGGTATAAATGGGCT
CGCGATAATGTCGGGCAATCAGGTGCGACAATCTATCGATTGTATGGGAAGCCCGATGCGCCAGAGTTGT
TTCTGAAACATGGCAAAGGTAGCGTTGCCAATGATGTTACAGATGAGATGGTCAGGCTAAACTGGCTGAC
GGAATTTATGCCTCTTCCGACCATCAAGCATTTTATCCGTACTCCTGATGATGCATGGTTACTCACCACT
GCGATCCCAGGGAAAACAGCATTCCAGGTATTAGAAGAATATCCTGATTCAGGTGAAAATATTGTTGATG
CGCTGGCAGTGTTCCTGCGCCGGTTGCATTCGATTCCTGTTTGTAATTGTCCTTTTAACGGCGATCGCGT
ATTTCGTCTCGCTCAGGCGCAATCACGAATGAATAACGGTTTGGTTGGTGCGAGTGATTTTGATGACGAG
CGTAATGGCTGGCCTGTTGAACAAGTCTGGAAAGAAATGCATAAACTCTTGCCATTCTCACCGGATTCAG
TCGTCACTCATGGTGATTTCTCACTTGATAACCTTATTTTTGACGAGGGGAAATTAATAGGTTGTATTGA
TGTTGGACGAGTCGGAATCGCAGACCGATACCAGGATCTTGCCATCCTATGGAACTGCCTCGGTGAGTTT
TCTCCTTCATTACAGAAACGGCTTTTTCAAAAATATGGTATTGATAATCCTGATATGAATAAATTGCAGT
TTCACTTGATGCTCGATGAGTTTTTCTAATGAGGACCTAAATGTAATCACCTGGCTCACCTTCGGGTGGG
CCTTTCTGCGTTGCTGGCGTTTTTCCATAGGCTCCGCCCCCCTGACGAGCATCACAAAAATCGATGCTCA
AGTCAGAGGTGGCGAAACCCGACAGGACTATAAAGATACCAGGCGTTTCCCCCTGGAAGCTCCCTCGTGC
GCTCTCCTGTTCCGACCCTGCCGCTTACCGGATACCTGTCCGCCTTTCTCCCTTCGGGAAGCGTGGCGCT
TTCTCATAGCTCACGCTGTAGGTATCTCAGTTCGGTGTAGGTCGTTCGCTCCAAGCTGGGCTGTGTGCAC
GAACCCCCCGTTCAGCCCGACCGCTGCGCCTTATCCGGTAACTATCGTCTTGAGTCCAACCCGGTAAGAC
ACGACTTATCGCCACTGGCAGCAGCCACTGGTAACAGGATTAGCAGAGCGAGGTATGTAGGCGGTGCTAC
AGAGTTCTTGAAGTGGTGGCCTAACTACGGCTACACTAGAAGAACAGTATTTGGTATCTGCGCTCTGCTG
AAGCCAGTTACCTCGGAAAAAGAGTTGGTAGCTCTTGATCCGGCAAACAAACCACCGCTGGTAGCGGTGG
TTTTTTTGTTTGCAAGCAGCAGATTACGCGCAGAAAAAAAGGATCTCAAGAAGATCCTTTGATTTTCTAC
CGAAGAAAGGCCCA
